Addgene plasmid #152220: pGBW-m4133730
Purpose: Mammalian expression plasmid for SARS-CoV-2 nsp8
Depositing lab: Ginkgo Bioworks & Benjie Chen. Depositing organization: Ginkgo Bioworks.
Backbone
  Vector backbone: pTwist_CMV_6
  Backbone size w/o insert (bp): 4180
  Vector type: Mammalian Expression
Growth in bacteria
  Bacterial resistance: Ampicillin, 100 μg/mL
  Growth temperature: 37°C
  Growth strain: DH5alpha
  Copy number: High Copy
Gene/Insert
  Gene/Insert name: SARS-CoV-2 nsp8
  Species: Severe acute respiratory syndrome coronavirus 2
  Insert size (bp): 587
  Mutation: wt
  Entrez Gene: ORF1ab (a.k.a. GU280_gp01)
  Promoter: CMV
  Tag / fusion protein: Cleavable TEV;CBP (C terminal on backbone)
  Cloning method: Unknown
Resource information
  A portion of this plasmid was derived from a plasmid made by: GinkgoBioworks
Depositor comments: NCBI reference sequence: YP_009725304.1
How to cite: pGBW-m4133730 was a gift from Ginkgo Bioworks & Benjie Chen (Addgene plasmid # 152220 ; http://n2t.net/addgene:152220 ; RRID:Addgene_152220)
