[The description below was written by a language model from this plasmid's Addgene catalogue record and pLannotate feature annotations shown in this document.]
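Description:
pGBW-m4133730 is a mammalian expression plasmid built on the pTwist_CMV_6 backbone that carries the wild-type coding sequence for SARS-CoV-2 non-structural protein 8 (nsp8), one of the mature products cleaved from the viral ORF1ab replicase polyprotein. The full sequence is 4,878 nt. It is propagated in E. coli as a high-copy plasmid through a ColE1/pUC-type origin and selected with ampicillin via a complete β-lactamase (AmpR) gene. A short additional β-lactamase fragment is also annotated elsewhere in the backbone.

The roughly 590 bp nsp8 insert spans the numbering origin of the circular sequence. The automated annotation identifies it only as a fragment of the SARS-CoV-2 replicase polyprotein 1a, and the functional text attached to that hit concerns nsp10, which is generic polyprotein-entry text rather than a description of this insert. Transcription is driven by the CMV immediate early enhancer and promoter; the annotation software matches the promoter region to a truncated CMV variant plus a small fragment. The SV40 polyadenylation signal lies downstream of the open reading frame. According to the catalogue entry, the backbone supplies a C-terminal TEV-cleavable calmodulin-binding peptide (CBP) tag. A short CBP fragment is annotated just after the insert, but the TEV site is not separately annotated. CBP binds calmodulin in the presence of calcium, so the tag should allow affinity capture of the protein and its later removal by protease. The expression unit is flanked by human β-globin insulator elements, T7 and rrnG transcription terminators and a synthetic poly(A) signal, which presumably isolate it from transcription of the rest of the plasmid. No mammalian selection marker is annotated, which suggests transient expression of tagged nsp8 in mammalian cells.
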