Features (pLannotate 1.2.2; 17 found; start..end, strand, type, name):
    623..639     +  CDS            CBP (fragment): calmodulin-binding peptide derived from skeletal muscle myosin light chain kinase; binds calmodulin with nanomolar affinity in the presence of calcium
    747..868     -  polyA_signal   SV40 poly(A) signal: SV40 polyadenylation signal
    891..960     -  CDS            large T antigen (fragment): large T antigen from SV40 (simian virus 40)
    983..1029    +  terminator     T7 terminator: transcription terminator for bacteriophage T7 RNA polymerase
   1059..1195    +  terminator     rrnG terminator: transcription terminator from the E. coli ribosomal RNA rrnG operon (Albrechtsen et al., 1991)
   1240..1311    +  misc_feature   3' β-globin insulator: insulator downstream of the human β-globin locus (Farrell et al., 2002)
   1537..2125    -  rep_origin     ori: high-copy-number ColE1/pMB1/pBR322/pUC origin of replication
   2297..2361    -  CDS            bla(M) (fragment): β-lactamase lacking the signal sequence; bla(M); allows cytosolic expression of β-lactamase
   2871..3731    +  CDS            AmpR: β-lactamase; bla; confers resistance to ampicillin, carbenicillin, and related antibiotics
   3744..3880    +  terminator     rrnG terminator: transcription terminator from the E. coli ribosomal RNA rrnG operon (Albrechtsen et al., 1991)
   4032..4103    +  misc_feature   5' β-globin insulator: insulator upstream of the human β-globin locus (Farrell et al., 2002)
   4108..4154    -  terminator     T7 terminator: transcription terminator for bacteriophage T7 RNA polymerase
   4172..4220    -  polyA_signal   poly(A) signal: synthetic polyadenylation signal
   4301..4604    +  enhancer       CMV enhancer: human cytomegalovirus immediate early enhancer
   4677..4694    -  promoter       CMV promoter (fragment): human cytomegalovirus (CMV) immediate early promoter
   4757..4808    +  promoter       CMVd2 promoter: truncated human cytomegalovirus (CMV) immediate early promoter that yields moderately reduced expression relative to the full-length promoter
   4877..601     +  CDS            R1A_SARS2 (fragment) (across the origin): Experimental evidence at protein level: Swiss-Prot protein existence level 1. [Non-structural protein 10]: Plays a pivotal role in viral transcription by stimulating both nsp14 3'-5' exoribonuclease and nsp16 2'-O-methyltransferase activities. Therefore plays an essential role in viral mRNAs cap methylation. From Severe acute respiratory syndrome coronavirus 2 (2019-nCoV) (SARS-CoV-2).
>Addgene plasmid #152220 | pGBW-m4133730 | depositor full sequence | sequence record 295232 | Full Sequence
CACCATGATAGCCTCAGAGTTTAGTTCCCTTCCATCATATGCAGCTTTTGCTACTGCTCAAGAAGCTTAT
GAGCAGGCTGTTGCTAATGGTGATTCTGAAGTTGTTCTTAAAAAGTTGAAGAAGTCTTTGAATGTGGCTA
AATCTGAATTTGACCGTGATGCAGCCATGCAACGTAAGTTGGAAAAGATGGCTGATCAAGCTATGACCCA
AATGTATAAACAGGCTAGATCTGAGGACAAGAGGGCAAAAGTTACTAGTGCTATGCAGACAATGCTTTTC
ACTATGCTTAGAAAGTTGGATAATGATGCACTCAACAACATTATCAACAATGCAAGAGATGGTTGTGTTC
CCTTGAACATAATACCTCTTACAACAGCAGCCAAACTAATGGTTGTCATACCAGACTATAACACATATAA
AAATACGTGTGATGGTACAACATTTACTTATGCATCAGCATTGTGGGAAATCCAACAGGTTGTAGATGCA
GATAGTAAAATTGTTCAACTTAGTGAAATTAGTATGGACAATTCACCTAATTTAGCATGGCCTCTTATTG
TAACAGCTTTAAGGGCCAATTCTGCTGTCAAATTAGAAAACCTTTACTTTCAGTCGAAGAGGCGATGGAA
AAAGAATTTTATCGCGGTGAGTGCAGCCAACAGATTCAAAAAGATATCCTCGTCTGGTGCCCTCTAAGCT
AGCTTGACTGACTGAGATACAGCGTACCTTCAGCTCACAGACATGATAAGATACATTGATGAGTTTGGAC
AAACCACAACTAGAATGCAGTGAAAAAAATGCTTTATTTGTGAAATTTGTGATGCTATTGCTTTATTTGT
AACCATTATAAGCTGCAATAAACAAGTTAACAACAACAATTGCATTCATTTTATGTTTCAGGTTCAGGGG
GAGGTGTGGGAGGTTTTTTAAAGCAAGTAAAACCTCTACAAATGTGGTATTGGCCCATCTCTATCGGTAT
CGTAGCATAACCCCTTGGGGCCTCTAAACGGGTCTTGAGGGGTTTTTTGTGCCCCTCGGGCCGGATTGCT
ATCTACCGGCATTGGCGCAGAAAAAAATGCCTGATGCGACGCTGCGCGTCTTATACTCCCACATATGCCA
GATTCAGCAACGGATACGGCTTCCCCAACTTGCCCACTTCCATACGTGTCCTCCTTACCAGAAATTTATC
CTTAAGGTCGTCAGCTATCCTGCAGGCGATCTCTCGATTTCGATCAAGACATTCCTTTAATGGTCTTTTC
TGGACACCACTAGGGGTCAGAAGTAGTTCATCAAACTTTCTTCCCTCCCTAATCTCATTGGTTACCTTGG
GCTATCGAAACTTAATTAACCAGTCAAGTCAGCTACTTGGCGAGATCGACTTGTCTGGGTTTCGACTACG
CTCAGAATTGCGTCAGTCAAGTTCGATCTGGTCCTTGCTATTGCACCCGTTCTCCGATTACGAGTTTCAT
TTAAATCATGTGAGCAAAAGGCCAGCAAAAGGCCAGGAACCGTAAAAAGGCCGCGTTGCTGGCGTTTTTC
CATAGGCTCCGCCCCCCTGACGAGCATCACAAAAATCGACGCTCAAGTCAGAGGTGGCGAAACCCGACAG
GACTATAAAGATACCAGGCGTTTCCCCCTGGAAGCTCCCTCGTGCGCTCTCCTGTTCCGACCCTGCCGCT
TACCGGATACCTGTCCGCCTTTCTCCCTTCGGGAAGCGTGGCGCTTTCTCATAGCTCACGCTGTAGGTAT
CTCAGTTCGGTGTAGGTCGTTCGCTCCAAGCTGGGCTGTGTGCACGAACCCCCCGTTCAGCCCGACCGCT
GCGCCTTATCCGGTAACTATCGTCTTGAGTCCAACCCGGTAAGACACGACTTATCGCCACTGGCAGCAGC
CACTGGTAACAGGATTAGCAGAGCGAGGTATGTAGGCGGTGCTACAGAGTTCTTGAAGTGGTGGCCTAAC
TACGGCTACACTAGAAGAACAGTATTTGGTATCTGCGCTCTGCTGAAGCCAGTTACCTTCGGAAAAAGAG
TTGGTAGCTCTTGATCCGGCAAACAAACCACCGCTGGTAGCGGTGGTTTTTTTGTTTGCAAGCAGCAGAT
TACGCGCAGAAAAAAAGGATCTCAAGAAGATCCTTTGATCTTTTCTACGGGGTCTGACGCTCAGTGGAAC
GAAAACTCACGTTAAGGGATTTTGGTCATGAGATTATCAAAAAGGATCTTCACCTAGATCCTTTTAAATT
AAAAATGAAGTTTTAAATCAATCTAAAGTATATATGAGTAAACTTGGTCTGACAGTTACCAATGCTTAAT
CAGTGAGGCACCTATCTCAGCGATCTGTCTATTTCGTTCATCCATAGTTGCATTTAAATTTCCGAACTCT
CCAAGGCCCTCGTCGGAAAATCTTCAAACCTTTCGTCCGATCCATCTTGCAGGCTACCTCTCGAACGAAC
TATCGCAAGTCTCTTGGCCGGCCTTGCGCCTTGGCTATTGCTTGGCAGCGCCTATCGCCAGGTATTACTC
CAATCCCGAATATCCGAGATCGGGATCACCCGAGAGAAGTTCAACCTACATCCTCAATCCCGATCTATCC
GAGATCCGAGGAATATCGAAATCGGGGCGCGCCTGGTGTACCGAGAACGATCCTCTCAGTGCGAGTCTCG
ACGATCCATATCGTTGCTTGGCAGTCAGCCAGTCGGAATCCAGCTTGGGACCCAGGAAGTCCAATCGTCA
GATATTGTACTCAAGCCTGGTCACGGCAGCGTACCGATCTGTTTAAACCTAGATATTGATAGTCTGATCG
GTCAACGTATAATCGAGTCCTAGCTTTTGCAAACATCTATCAAGAGACAGGATCAGCAGGAGGCTTTCGC
ATGAGTATTCAACATTTCCGTGTCGCCCTTATTCCCTTTTTTGCGGCATTTTGCCTTCCTGTTTTTGCTC
ACCCAGAAACGCTGGTGAAAGTAAAAGATGCTGAAGATCAGTTGGGTGCGCGAGTGGGTTACATCGAACT
GGATCTCAACAGCGGTAAGATCCTTGAGAGTTTTCGCCCCGAAGAACGCTTTCCAATGATGAGCACTTTT
AAAGTTCTGCTATGTGGCGCGGTATTATCCCGTATTGACGCCGGGCAAGAGCAACTCGGTCGCCGCATAC
ACTATTCTCAGAATGACTTGGTTGAGTATTCACCAGTCACAGAAAAGCATCTTACGGATGGCATGACAGT
AAGAGAATTATGCAGTGCTGCCATAACCATGAGTGATAACACTGCGGCCAACTTACTTCTGACAACGATT
GGAGGACCGAAGGAGCTAACCGCTTTTTTGCACAACATGGGGGATCATGTAACTCGCCTTGATCGTTGGG
AACCGGAGCTGAATGAAGCCATACCAAACGACGAGCGTGACACCACGATGCCTGTAGCAATGGCAACAAC
CTTGCGTAAACTATTAACTGGCGAACTACTTACTCTAGCTTCCCGGCAACAGTTGATAGACTGGATGGAG
GCGGATAAAGTTGCAGGACCACTTCTGCGCTCGGCCCTTCCGGCTGGCTGGTTTATTGCTGATAAATCTG
GAGCCGGTGAGCGTGGGTCTCGCGGTATCATTGCAGCACTGGGGCCAGATGGTAAGCCCTCCCGTATCGT
AGTTATCTACACGACGGGGAGTCAGGCAACTATGGATGAACGAAATAGACAGATCGCTGAGATAGGTGCC
TCACTGATTAAGCATTGGTAACCGATTCTAGGTGCATTGGCGCAGAAAAAAATGCCTGATGCGACGCTGC
GCGTCTTATACTCCCACATATGCCAGATTCAGCAACGGATACGGCTTCCCCAACTTGCCCACTTCCATAC
GTGTCCTCCTTACCAGAAATTTATCCTTAAGATCCCGAATCGTTTAAACTCGACTCTGGCTCTATCGAAT
CTCCGTCGTTTCGAGCTTACGCGAACAGCCGTGGCGCTCATTTGCTCGTCGGGCATCGAATCTCGTCAGC
TATCGTCAGCTTACCTTTTTGGCAGCGATCGCGGCTCCCGACATCTTGGACCATTAGCTCCACAGGTATC
TTCTTCCCTCTAGTGGTCATAACAGCAGCTTCAGCTACCTCTCAATTCAAAAAACCCCTCAAGACCCGTT
TAGAGGCCCCAAGGGGTTATGCTATCAATCGTTGCGTTACACACACAAAAAACCAACACACATCCATCTT
CGATGGATAGCGATTTTATTATCTAACTGCTGATCGAGTGTAGCCAGATCTAGTAATCAATTACGGGGTC
ATTAGTTCATAGCCCATATATGGAGTTCCGCGTTACATAACTTACGGTAAATGGCCCGCCTGGCTGACCG
CCCAACGACCCCCGCCCATTGACGTCAATAATGACGTATGTTCCCATAGTAACGCCAATAGGGACTTTCC
ATTGACGTCAATGGGTGGAGTATTTACGGTAAACTGCCCACTTGGCAGTACATCAAGTGTATCATATGCC
AAGTACGCCCCCTATTGACGTCAATGACGGTAAATGGCCCGCCTGGCATTATGCCCAGTACATGACCTTA
TGGGACTTTCCTACTTGGCAGTACATCTACGTATTAGTCATCGCTATTACCATGCTGATGCGGTTTTGGC
AGTACATCAATGGGCGTGGATAGCGGTTTGACTCACGGGGATTTCCAAGTCTCCACCCCATTGACGTCAA
TGGGAGTTTGTTTTGGCACCAAAATCAACGGGACTTTCCAAAATGTCGTAACAACTCCGCCCCATTGACG
CAAATGGGCGGTAGGCGTGTACGGTGGGAGGTCTATATAAGCAGAGCTGGTTTAGTGAACCGTCAGATCA
GATCTTTGTCGATCCTACCATCCACTCGACACACCCGCCAGCGGCCGC
